>Addgene plasmid #18119 | MSCV h c-MYC IRES GFP | addgene partial sequence | sequence record 140046 | IRES-F 5'-TGGCTCTCCTCAAGCGTATT-3'
CCAGAAGGTACCCCATTGTATGGGATCTGATCTGGGGCCTCGGTGCACATGCTTTACATGTGTTTAGTCG
AGGTTAAAAAAACGTCTAGGCCCCCCGAACCACGGGGACGTGGTTTTCCTTTGAAAAACACGATAATACC
ATGGTGAGCAAGGGCGAGGAGCTGTTCACCGGGGTGGTGCCCATCCTGGTCGAGCTGGACGGCGACGTAA
ACGGCCACAAGTTCAGCGTGTCCGGCGAGGGCGAGGGCGATGCCACCTACGGCAAGCTGACCCTGAAGTT
CATCTGCACCACCGGCAAGCTGCCCGTGCCCTGGCCCACCCTCGTGACCACCCTGACCTACGGCGTGCAG
TGCTTCAGCCGCTACCCCGACCACATGAAGCAGCACGACTTCTTCAAGTCCGCCATGCCCGAAGGCTACG
TCCAGGAGCGCACCATCTTCTTCAAGGACGACGGCAACTACAAGACCCGCGCCGAGGTGAAGTTCGAGGG
CGACACCCTGGTGAACCGCATCGAGCTGAAGGGCATCGACTTCAAGGAGGACGGCAACATCCTGGGGCAC
AAGCTGGAGTACAACTACAACAGCCACAACGTCTATATCATGGCCGACAAGCAGAAGAACGGCATCAAGG
TGAACTTCAAGATCCGCCACAACATCGAGGACGGCAGCGTGCAGCTCGCCGACCACTACCAGCAGAACAC
CCCCATCGGCGACGGCCCCGTGCTGCTGCCCGACAACCACTACCTGAGCACCCAGTCCGCCCTGAGCAAA
GACCCCAACGAGAAGCGCGATCACATGGTCC
