>Addgene plasmid #18119 | MSCV h c-MYC IRES GFP | addgene partial sequence | sequence record 140070 | pCDH-rev 5'-GCATTCCTTTGGCGAGAG-3'
TCAAGAAGACAGGGCCAGGTTTCCGGGCCCTCACATTGCCAAAAGACGGCAATATGGTGGAAAATAACAT
ATAGACAAACGCACACCGGCCTTATTCCAAGCGGCTTCGGCCAGTAACGTTAGGGGGGGGGCGGAATTGA
TCCCGCTCGAGGTTAACGAATTCGGAAGTTATTTACATTTAATGGCAATATTTACAGAGAAACATTGTGT
AAATCTTAAAATTTTTTAAAAACAATTCTTAAATACAAATCTGTTAAAGAAAAAAAAAAGATGGTAAGCA
TAAAAAAGTTCTTTTATGCCCAAAGTCCAATTTGAGGCAGTTTACATTATGGCTAAATCTTTCAGTCTCA
AGACTCA
