>Addgene plasmid #18119 | MSCV h c-MYC IRES GFP | addgene partial sequence | sequence record 140074 | cMyc-F 5'-CGTTAGCTTCACCAACAGGAA-3'
CGACTCGGTGCAGCCGTATTTCTACTGCGACGAGGAGGAGAACTTCTACCAGCAGCAGCAGCAGAGCGAG
CTGCAGCCCCCGGCGCCCAGCGAGGATATCTGGAAGAAATTCGAGCTGCTGCCCACCCCGCCCCTGTCCC
CTAGCCGCCGCTCCGGGCTCTGCTCGCCCTCCTACGTTGCGGTCACACCCTTCTCCCTTCGGGGAGACAA
CGACGGCGGTGGCGGGAGCTTCTCCACGGCCGACCAGCTGGAGATGGTGACCGAGCTGCTGGGAGGAGAC
ATGGTGAACCAGAGTTTCATCTGCGACCCGGACGACGAGACCTTCATCAAAAACATCATCATCCAGGACT
GTATGTGGAGCGGCTTCTCGGCCGCCGCCAAGCTCGTCTCAGAGAAGCTGGCCTCCTACCAGGCTGCGCG
CAAAGACAGCGGCAGCCCGAACCCCGCCCGCGGCCACAGCGTCTGCTCCACCTCCAGCTTGTACCTGCAG
GATCTGAGCGCCGCCGCCTCAGAGTGCATCGACCCCTCGGTGGTCTTCCCCTACCCTCTCAACGACAGCA
GCTCGCCCAAGTCCTGCGCCTCGCAAGACTCCAGCGCCTTCTCTCCGTCCTCGGATTCTCTGCTCTCCTC
GACGGAGTCCTCCCCGCAGGGCAGCCCCGAGCCCCTGGTGCTCCATGAGGAGACACCGCCCACCACCAGC
AGCGACTCTGAGGAGGAACAAGAAGATGAGGAAGAAATCGATGTTGTTTCTGTGGAAAAGAGGCAGGCTC
CTGGCAAAAGGTCAGAGTCTGGATCACCTTCTGCTGGAGGCCACAGCAAACCTCCTCACAGCCCACTGGT
CCTCAAGAGGTGCCACGTCTCCACACATCAGCACAACTACGCAGCGCCTCCCTCCACTCGGAAGGACTAT
CCTGCTGCCAAGAGGGTCAAGTTGGACAGTGTCAGAGTC
