>Addgene plasmid #18119 | MSCV h c-MYC IRES GFP | addgene partial sequence | sequence record 140075 | pEVX-F 5'-cctccgtctgaatttttgct-3'
AGCCGCGCGTCTTGTCTGCTGCAGCGCTGCAGCATCGTTCTGTGTTGTCTCTGTCTGACTGTGTTTCTGT
ATTTGTCTGAAAATTAGGGCCAGACTGTTACCACTCCCTTAAGTTTGACCTTAGGTCACTGGAAAGATGT
CGAGCGGATCGCTCACAACCAGTCGGTAGATGTCAAGAAGAGACGTTGGGTTACCTTCTGCTCTGCAGAA
TGGCCAACCTTTAACGTCGGATGGCCGCGAGACGGCACCTTTAACCGAGACCTCATCACCCAGGTTAAGA
TCAAGGTCTTTTCACCTGGCCCGCATGGACACCCAGACCAGGTCCCCTACATCGTGACCTGGGAAGCCTT
GGCTTTTGACCCCCCTCCCTGGGTCAAGCCCTTTGTACACCCTAAGCCTCCGCCTCCTCTTCCTCCATCC
GCCCCGTCTCTCCCCCTTGAACCTCCTCGTTCGACCCCGCCTCGATCCTCCCTTTATCCAGCCCTCACTC
CTTCTCTAGGCGCCGGAATTCGGCCCCCCCCCCCTTGCCGCATCCACGAAACTTTGCCCATAGCAGCGGG
CGGGCACTTTGCACTGGAACTTACAACACCCGAGCAAGGACGCGACTCTCCCGACGCGGGGAGGCTATTC
TGCCCATTTGGGGACACTTCCCCGCCGCTGCCAGGACCCGCTTCTCTGAAAGGCTCTCCTTGCAGCTGCT
TAGACGCTGGATTTTTTTCGGGTAGTGGAAAACCAGCCTCCCGCGACGATGCCCCTCAACGTTAGCTTCA
CCAACAGGAACTATGACCTCGACTACGACTCGGTGCAGCCGTATTTCTACTGCGACGAGGAGGAGAACTT
CTACCAGCAGCAGCAGCAGA
