[The description below was written by a language model from this plasmid's Addgene catalogue record.]
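Description:
MSCV h c-MYC IRES GFP (also called pMIG-cMYC) is a gammaretroviral expression vector built on the murine stem cell virus (MSCV) IRES-GFP backbone, which is about 5.7 kb without the insert. It is propagated in E. coli under ampicillin selection; the copy number is not recorded, and no feature table is supplied, so the bacterial origin and other backbone elements are not itemised. In MSCV vectors generally, the viral long terminal repeats flank the payload, and the 5′ LTR acts as the promoter for the integrated provirus. Infectious particles are made by supplying the viral structural proteins in trans from a packaging cell line or helper plasmids.

The insert is a roughly 1.86 kb human c-MYC cDNA cloned into an EcoRI site that is retained at both ends, so orientation is not fixed by the cloning strategy itself. The depositor notes that the upstream CUG initiation codon for the Myc I isoform is present, but that there is a 3 bp deletion between it and the ATG that starts Myc II. Although the catalogue lists GFP as a C-terminal tag, the IRES means GFP is translated separately from the same bicistronic transcript rather than fused to MYC, and so serves as a fluorescent marker for tracking or sorting transduced cells.

The construct is used for stable MYC overexpression in dividing mammalian cells, and the record cites its use in reprogramming human somatic cells to pluripotency with defined factors. The repository cautions that the assembled sequence is not fully accurate and that an additional HindIII site lies at the end of the MYC gene.
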