Addgene plasmid #18119: MSCV h c-MYC IRES GFP
Depositing lab: John Cleveland. Depositing organization: UF Scripps Biomedical Research.
Backbone
  Vector backbone: MSCV IRES GFP
  Backbone manufacturer: Dr. Robert Hawley of George Washington University
  Backbone size w/o insert (bp): 5660
  Vector type: Retroviral
Growth in bacteria
  Bacterial resistance: Ampicillin, 100 μg/mL
  Growth temperature: 37°C
  Growth strain: DH5alpha
  Copy number: Unknown
Gene/Insert
  Gene/Insert name: c-MYC (alt name: pMIG-cMYC)
  Species: H. sapiens (human)
  Insert size (bp): 1858
  Mutation: The CUG which is the start site for Myc I is present, however, there is a 3bp deletion between this and the ATG start site for Myc II.
  GenBank ID: NM_002467
  Entrez Gene: MYC (a.k.a. MRTL, MYCC, bHLHe39, c-Myc)
  Tag / fusion protein: GFP (C terminal on backbone)
  Cloning method: Restriction Enzyme; 5′ cloning site EcoRI (not destroyed); 3′ cloning site EcoRI (not destroyed)
  Sequencing primers: 5′ n/a
Resource information
  A portion of this plasmid was derived from a plasmid made by: The MSCV plasmid is owned and was provided by Dr. Robert Hawley of George Washington University. The IRES-GFP DNA was developed by Dr. Arthur Nienhuis of St. Jude Children's Research Hospital (SJCRH). Dr. John L. Cleveland cloned the human c-myc gene into the construct while at SJCRH. Dr. Cleveland obtained an MTA for this construct from SJCRH when he moved to the Scripps Research Institute, Florida.
Terms and licenses: Academic/Nonprofit Terms; Industry Terms: Not Available to Industry
Depositor comments: The MSCV vector is described in; Hawley, R.G., Lieu, F.H.L., Fong, A.Z.C., and Hawley, T.S. Versatile retroviral vectors for potential use in gene therapy. Gene Ther. 1: 136-138, 1994. Use of the construct is described in; Park, I., Zhao, R., West, J.A., Yabuuchi, A., Huo, H., Ince, T.A., Lerou, P.H., Lensch, M.W., and Daley, G.Q. Reprogramming of human somatic cells to pluripotency with defined factors. Nature, 451, 141-146, 2008. Please note that the assembled sequence presented here is not 100% reflective of the actual sequence. See the Addgene diagnostic digest (found under the Resource Information section of the plasmid page) for additional information on the expected plasmid size. Addgene has found another HindIII site at the end of the MYC gene (see our quality control sequence).
How to cite: MSCV h c-MYC IRES GFP was a gift from John Cleveland (Addgene plasmid # 18119 ; http://n2t.net/addgene:18119 ; RRID:Addgene_18119)
