LOCUS       Exported 8431 bp ds-DNA circular SYN 12-MAY-2021
DEFINITION  synthetic circular DNA
ACCESSION   .
VERSION     .
KEYWORDS    MSCV h c-MYC IRES GFP
SOURCE      synthetic DNA construct
  ORGANISM  synthetic DNA construct
REFERENCE   1 (bases 1 to 8431)
  TITLE     Cleveland lab plasmids
REFERENCE   2 (bases 1 to 8431)
  AUTHORS   .
  TITLE     Direct Submission
  JOURNAL   Exported May 12, 2021 from SnapGene Server 1.1.58
            http://www.snapgene.com
FEATURES             Location/Qualifiers
     source          1..8431
                     /organism="synthetic DNA construct"
                     /mol_type="other DNA"
     misc_feature    580..921
                     /label=MESV Psi
                     /note="packaging signal of murine embryonic stem cell
                     virus"
     CDS             988..1404
                     /label=gag (truncated)
                     /note="truncated Moloney murine leukemia virus (MMLV) gag
                     gene lacking the start codon"
     primer_bind     1334..1356
                     /label=pLXSN 5'
                     /note="Murine stem cell virus, forward primer. Also called
                     MSCV"
     primer_bind     1372..1388
                     /label=pBABE 5'
                     /note="Psi packaging signal, forward primer for pBABE
                     vectors"
     CDS             1649..2968
                     /codon_start=1
                     /product="human c-Myc proto-oncogene"
                     /label=c-Myc
                     /translation="MPLNVSFTNRNYDLDYDSVQPYFYCDEEENFYQQQQQSELQPPAP
                     SEDIWKKFELLPTPPLSPSRRSGLCSPSYVAVTPFSLRGDNDGGGGSFSTADQLEMVTE
                     LLGGDMVNQSFICDPDDETFIKNIIIQDCMWSGFSAAAKLVSEKLASYQAARKDSGSPN
                     PARGHSVCSTSSLYLQDLSAAASECIDPSVVFPYPLNDSSSPKSCASQDSSAFSPSSDS
                     LLSSTESSPQGSPEPLVLHEETPPTTSSDSEEEQEDEEEIDVVSVEKRQAPGKRSESGS
                     PSAGGHSKPPHSPLVLKRCHVSTHQHNYAAPPSTRKDYPAAKRVKLDSVRVLRQISNNR
                     KCTSPRSSDTEENVKRRTHNVLERQRRNELKRSFFALRDQIPELENNEKAPKVVILKKA
                     TAYILSVQAEEQKLISEEDLLRKRREQLKHKLEQLRNSCA"
     primer_bind     complement(3451..3468)
                     /label=IRES reverse
                     /note="IRES internal ribosome entry site, reverse primer.
                     Also called pCDH-rev"
     primer_bind     3678..3697
                     /label=IRES-F
                     /note="IRES internal ribosome entry site, forward primer"
     CDS             3858..4577
                     /codon_start=1
                     /product="the original enhanced GFP (Yang et al., 1996)"
                     /label=EGFP
                     /note="mammalian codon-optimized"
                     /translation="MVSKGEELFTGVVPILVELDGDVNGHKFSVSGEGEGDATYGKLTL
                     KFICTTGKLPVPWPTLVTTLTYGVQCFSRYPDHMKQHDFFKSAMPEGYVQERTIFFKDD
                     GNYKTRAEVKFEGDTLVNRIELKGIDFKEDGNILGHKLEYNYNSHNVYIMADKQKNGIK
                     VNFKIRHNIEDGSVQLADHYQQNTPIGDGPVLLPDNHYLSTQSALSKDPNEKRDHMVLL
                     EFVTAAGITLGMDELYK"
     CDS             3858..4574
                     /codon_start=1
                     /product="enhanced GFP"
                     /label=EGFP
                     /translation="MVSKGEELFTGVVPILVELDGDVNGHKFSVSGEGEGDATYGKLTL
                     KFICTTGKLPVPWPTLVTTLTYGVQCFSRYPDHMKQHDFFKSAMPEGYVQERTIFFKDD
                     GNYKTRAEVKFEGDTLVNRIELKGIDFKEDGNILGHKLEYNYNSHNVYIMADKQKNGIK
                     VNFKIRHNIEDGSVQLADHYQQNTPIGDGPVLLPDNHYLSTQSALSKDPNEKRDHMVLL
                     EFVTAAGITLGMDELYK"
     primer_bind     complement(3903..3924)
                     /label=EGFP-N
                     /note="EGFP, reverse primer"
     primer_bind     complement(4164..4183)
                     /label=EXFP-R
                     /note="For distinguishing EGFP variants, reverse primer"
     primer_bind     4511..4532
                     /label=EGFP-C
                     /note="EGFP, forward primer"
     LTR             4739..5254
                     /label=3' LTR
                     /note="3' long terminal repeat from murine embryonic stem
                     cell virus"
     protein_bind    5416..5432
                     /label=lac operator
                     /bound_moiety="lac repressor encoded by lacI"
                     /note="The lac repressor binds to the lac operator to
                     inhibit transcription in E. coli. This inhibition can be
                     relieved by adding lactose or
                     isopropyl-beta-D-thiogalactopyranoside (IPTG)."
     promoter        complement(5440..5470)
                     /label=lac promoter
                     /note="promoter for the E. coli lac operon"
     protein_bind    5485..5506
                     /label=CAP binding site
                     /bound_moiety="E. coli catabolite activator protein"
                     /note="CAP binding activates transcription in the presence
                     of cAMP."
     primer_bind     complement(5623..5640)
                     /label=L4440
                     /note="L4440 vector, forward primer"
     rep_origin      complement(5794..6382)
                     /direction=LEFT
                     /label=ori
                     /note="high-copy-number ColE1/pMB1/pBR322/pUC origin of
                     replication"
     primer_bind     complement(5874..5893)
                     /label=pBR322ori-F
                     /note="pBR322 origin, forward primer"
     CDS             complement(6553..7413)
                     /codon_start=1
                     /gene="bla"
                     /product="beta-lactamase"
                     /label=AmpR
                     /note="confers resistance to ampicillin, carbenicillin, and
                     related antibiotics"
                     /translation="MSIQHFRVALIPFFAAFCLPVFAHPETLVKVKDAEDQLGARVGYI
                     ELDLNSGKILESFRPEERFPMMSTFKVLLCGAVLSRIDAGQEQLGRRIHYSQNDLVEYS
                     PVTEKHLTDGMTVRELCSAAITMSDNTAANLLLTTIGGPKELTAFLHNMGDHVTRLDRW
                     EPELNEAIPNDERDTTMPVAMATTLRKLLTGELLTLASRQQLIDWMEADKVAGPLLRSA
                     LPAGWFIADKSGAGERGSRGIIAALGPDGKPSRIVVIYTTGSQATMDERNRQIAEIGAS
                     LIKHW"
     primer_bind     7176..7195
                     /label=Amp-R
                     /note="Ampicillin resistance gene, reverse primer"
     promoter        complement(7414..7518)
                     /gene="bla"
                     /label=AmpR promoter
     primer_bind     7586..7604
                     /label=pBRforEco
                     /note="pBR322 vectors, upsteam of EcoRI site, forward
                     primer"
     primer_bind     complement(7642..7664)
                     /label=pGEX 3'
                     /note="pGEX vectors, reverse primer"
     primer_bind     7764..7783
                     /label=pRS-marker
                     /note="pRS vectors, use to sequence yeast selectable
                     marker"
     primer_bind     7977..7999
                     /label=M13/pUC Forward
                     /note="In lacZ gene"
     primer_bind     7991..8008
                     /label=M13 Forward
                     /note="In lacZ gene. Also called M13-F20 or M13 (-21)
                     Forward"
     primer_bind     7992..8008
                     /label=M13 fwd
                     /note="common sequencing primer, one of multiple similar
                     variants"
     primer_bind     8211..8230
                     /label=pBRrevBam
                     /note="pBR322 vectors, tet region, downstream of BamHI,
                     reverse primer"
     LTR             8430..516
                     /label=5' LTR
                     /note="5' long terminal repeat from murine embryonic stem
                     cell virus"
ORIGIN
        1 tgaaagaccc cacctgtagg tttggcaagc tagcttaagt aacgccattt tgcaaggcat
       61 ggaaaataca taactgagaa tagagaagtt cagatcaagg ttaggaacag agagacagca
      121 gaatatgggc caaacaggat atctgtggta agcagttcct gccccggctc agggccaaga
      181 acagatggtc cccagatgcg gtcccgccct cagcagtttc tagagaacca tcagatgttt
      241 ccagggtgcc ccaaggacct gaaaatgacc ctgtgcctta tttgaactaa ccaatcagtt
      301 cgcttctcgc ttctgttcgc gcgcttctgc tccccgagct caataaaaga gcccacaacc
      361 cctcactcgg cgcgccagtc ctccgataga ctgcgtcgcc cgggtacccg tattcccaat
      421 aaagcctctt gctgtttgca tccgaatcgt ggactcgctg atccttggga gggtctcctc
      481 agattgattg actgcccacc tcgggggtct ttcatttgga ggttccaccg agatttggag
      541 acccctgcct agggaccacc gacccccccg ccgggaggta agctggccag cggtcgtttc
      601 gtgtctgtct ctgtctttgt gcgtgtttgt gccggcatct aatgtttgcg cctgcgtctg
      661 tactagttag ctaactagct ctgtatctgg cggacccgtg gtggaactga cgagttctga
      721 acacccggcc gcaaccctgg gagacgtccc agggactttg ggggccgttt ttgtggcccg
      781 acctgaggaa gggagtcgat gtggaatccg accccgtcag gatatgtggt tctggtagga
      841 gacgagaacc taaaacagtt cccgcctccg tctgaatttt tgctttcggt ttggaaccga
      901 agccgcgcgt cttgtctgct gcagcgctgc agcatcgttc tgtgttgtct ctgtctgact
      961 gtgtttctgt atttgtctga aaattagggc cagactgtta ccactccctt aagtttgacc
     1021 ttaggtcact ggaaagatgt cgagcggatc gctcacaacc agtcggtaga tgtcaagaag
     1081 agacgttggg ttaccttctg ctctgcagaa tggccaacct ttaacgtcgg atggccgcga
     1141 gacggcacct ttaaccgaga cctcatcacc caggttaaga tcaaggtctt ttcacctggc
     1201 ccgcatggac acccagacca ggtcccctac atcgtgacct gggaagcctt ggcttttgac
     1261 ccccctccct gggtcaagcc ctttgtacac cctaagcctc cgcctcctct tcctccatcc
     1321 gccccgtctc tcccccttga acctcctcgt tcgaccccgc ctcgatcctc cctttatcca
     1381 gccctcactc cttctctagg cgccggaatt cggccccccc ccccttgccg catccacgaa
     1441 actttgccca tagcagcggg cgggcacttt gcactggaac ttacaacacc cgagcaagga
     1501 cgcgactctc ccgacgcggg gaggctattc tgcccatttg gggacacttc cccgccgctg
     1561 ccaggacccg cttctctgaa aggctctcct tgcagctgct tagacgctgg atttttttcg
     1621 ggtagtggaa aaccagcctc ccgcgacgat gcccctcaac gttagcttca ccaacaggaa
     1681 ctatgacctc gactacgact cggtgcagcc gtatttctac tgcgacgagg aggagaactt
     1741 ctaccagcag cagcagcaga gcgagctgca gcccccggcg cccagcgagg atatctggaa
     1801 gaaattcgag ctgctgccca ccccgcccct gtcccctagc cgccgctccg ggctctgctc
     1861 gccctcctac gttgcggtca cacccttctc ccttcgggga gacaacgacg gcggtggcgg
     1921 gagcttctcc acggccgacc agctggagat ggtgaccgag ctgctgggag gagacatggt
     1981 gaaccagagt ttcatctgcg acccggacga cgagaccttc atcaaaaaca tcatcatcca
     2041 ggactgtatg tggagcggct tctcggccgc cgccaagctc gtctcagaga agctggcctc
     2101 ctaccaggct gcgcgcaaag acagcggcag cccgaacccc gcccgcggcc acagcgtctg
     2161 ctccacctcc agcttgtacc tgcaggatct gagcgccgcc gcctcagagt gcatcgaccc
     2221 ctcggtggtc ttcccctacc ctctcaacga cagcagctcg cccaagtcct gcgcctcgca
     2281 agactccagc gccttctctc cgtcctcgga ttctctgctc tcctcgacgg agtcctcccc
     2341 gcagggcagc cccgagcccc tggtgctcca tgaggagaca ccgcccacca ccagcagcga
     2401 ctctgaggag gaacaagaag atgaggaaga aatcgatgtt gtttctgtgg aaaagaggca
     2461 ggctcctggc aaaaggtcag agtctggatc accttctgct ggaggccaca gcaaacctcc
     2521 tcacagccca ctggtcctca agaggtgcca cgtctccaca catcagcaca actacgcagc
     2581 gcctccctcc actcggaagg actatcctgc tgccaagagg gtcaagttgg acagtgtcag
     2641 agtcctgaga cagatcagca acaaccgaaa atgcaccagc cccaggtcct cggacaccga
     2701 ggagaatgtc aagaggcgaa cacacaacgt cttggagcgc cagaggagga acgagctaaa
     2761 acggagcttt tttgccctgc gtgaccagat cccggagttg gaaaacaatg aaaaggcccc
     2821 caaggtagtt atccttaaaa aagccacagc atacatcctg tccgtccaag cagaggagca
     2881 aaagctcatt tctgaagagg acttgttgcg gaaacgacga gaacagttga aacacaaact
     2941 tgaacagcta cggaactctt gtgcgtaagg aaaagtaagg aaaatgattc cttctaacag
     3001 aaatgtcctg agcaatcacc tatgaacttg tttcaaatgc atgatcaaat gcaacctcac
     3061 aaccttggct gagtcttgag actgaaagat ttagccataa tgtaaactgc ctcaaattgg
     3121 actttgggca taaaagaact tttttatgct taccatcttt tttttttctt taacagattt
     3181 gtatttaaga attgttttta aaaaatttta agatttacac aatgtttctc tgtaaatatt
     3241 gccattaaat gtaaataact tccgaattcg ttaacctcga gcgggatcaa ttccgccccc
     3301 cccctaacgt tactggccga agccgcttgg aataaggccg gtgtgcgttt gtctatatgt
     3361 tattttccac catattgccg tcttttggca atgtgagggc ccggaaacct ggccctgtct
     3421 tcttgacgag cattcctagg ggtctttccc ctctcgccaa aggaatgcaa ggtctgttga
     3481 atgtcgtgaa ggaagcagtt cctctggaag cttcttgaag acaaacaacg tctgtagcga
     3541 ccctttgcag gcagcggaac cccccacctg gcgacaggtg cctctgcggc caaaagccac
     3601 gtgtataaga tacacctgca aaggcggcac aaccccagtg ccacgttgtg agttggatag
     3661 ttgtggaaag agtcaaatgg ctctcctcaa gcgtattcaa caaggggctg aaggatgccc
     3721 agaaggtacc ccattgtatg ggatctgatc tggggcctcg gtgcacatgc tttacatgtg
     3781 tttagtcgag gttaaaaaac gtctaggccc cccgaaccac ggggacgtgg ttttcctttg
     3841 aaaaacacga taataccatg gtgagcaagg gcgaggagct gttcaccggg gtggtgccca
     3901 tcctggtcga gctggacggc gacgtaaacg gccacaagtt cagcgtgtcc ggcgagggcg
     3961 agggcgatgc cacctacggc aagctgaccc tgaagttcat ctgcaccacc ggcaagctgc
     4021 ccgtgccctg gcccaccctc gtgaccaccc tgacctacgg cgtgcagtgc ttcagccgct
     4081 accccgacca catgaagcag cacgacttct tcaagtccgc catgcccgaa ggctacgtcc
     4141 aggagcgcac catcttcttc aaggacgacg gcaactacaa gacccgcgcc gaggtgaagt
     4201 tcgagggcga caccctggtg aaccgcatcg agctgaaggg catcgacttc aaggaggacg
     4261 gcaacatcct ggggcacaag ctggagtaca actacaacag ccacaacgtc tatatcatgg
     4321 ccgacaagca gaagaacggc atcaaggtga acttcaagat ccgccacaac atcgaggacg
     4381 gcagcgtgca gctcgccgac cactaccagc agaacacccc catcggcgac ggccccgtgc
     4441 tgctgcccga caaccactac ctgagcaccc agtccgccct gagcaaagac cccaacgaga
     4501 agcgcgatca catggtcctg ctggagttcg tgaccgccgc cgggatcact ctcggcatgg
     4561 acgagctgta caagtaaagc ggccgcgact ctagagtcga cctgcaggca tgcaagcttc
     4621 aggtagccgg ctaacgttaa caaccggtac ctctagaact atagctagca tgcgcaaatt
     4681 taaagcgctg atatcgataa aataaaagat tttatttagt ctccagaaaa aggggggaat
     4741 gaaagacccc acctgtaggt ttggcaagct agcttaagta acgccatttt gcaaggcatg
     4801 gaaaatacat aactgagaat agagaagttc agatcaaggt taggaacaga gagacagcag
     4861 aatatgggcc aaacaggata tctgtggtaa gcagttcctg ccccggctca gggccaagaa
     4921 cagatggtcc ccagatgcgg tcccgccctc agcagtttct agagaaccat cagatgtttc
     4981 cagggtgccc caaggacctg aaaatgaccc tgtgccttat ttgaactaac caatcagttc
     5041 gcttctcgct tctgttcgcg cgcttctgct ccccgagctc aataaaagag cccacaaccc
     5101 ctcactcggc gcgccagtcc tccgatagac tgcgtcgccc gggtacccgt gtatccaata
     5161 aaccctcttg cagttgcatc cgacttgtgg tctcgctgtt ccttgggagg gtctcctctg
     5221 agtgattgac tacccgtcag cgggggtctt tcatgggtaa cagtttcttg aagttggaga
     5281 acaacattct gagggtagga gtcgaatatt aagtaatcct gactcaatta gccactgttt
     5341 tgaatccaca tactccaata ctccgtaaat agttcattat ggacagcgca gaaagagctg
     5401 gggagaattg tgaaattgtt atccgctcac aattccacac aacatacgag ccggaagcat
     5461 aaagtgtaaa gcctggggtg cctaatgagt gagctaactc acattaattg cgttgcgctc
     5521 actgcccgct ttccagtcgg gaaacctgtc gtgccagctg cattaatgaa tcggccaacg
     5581 cgcggggaga ggcggtttgc gtattgggcg ctcttccgct tcctcgctca ctgactcgct
     5641 gcgctcggtc gttcggctgc ggcgagcggt atcagctcac tcaaaggcgg taatacggtt
     5701 atccacagaa tcaggggata acgcaggaaa gaacatgtga gcaaaaggcc agcaaaaggc
     5761 caggaaccgt aaaaaggccg cgttgctggc gtttttccat aggctccgcc cccctgacga
     5821 gcatcacaaa aatcgacgct caagtcagag gtggcgaaac ccgacaggac tataaagata
     5881 ccaggcgttt ccccctggaa gctccctcgt gcgctctcct gttccgaccc tgccgcttac
     5941 cggatacctg tccgcctttc tcccttcggg aagcgtggcg ctttctcata gctcacgctg
     6001 taggtatctc agttcggtgt aggtcgttcg ctccaagctg ggctgtgtgc acgaaccccc
     6061 cgttcagccc gaccgctgcg ccttatccgg taactatcgt cttgagtcca acccggtaag
     6121 acacgactta tcgccactgg cagcagccac tggtaacagg attagcagag cgaggtatgt
     6181 aggcggtgct acagagttct tgaagtggtg gcctaactac ggctacacta gaaggacagt
     6241 atttggtatc tgcgctctgc tgaagccagt taccttcgga aaaagagttg gtagctcttg
     6301 atccggcaaa caaaccaccg ctggtagcgg tggttttttt gtttgcaagc agcagattac
     6361 gcgcagaaaa aaaggatctc aagaagatcc tttgatcttt tctacggggt ctgacgctca
     6421 gtggaacgaa aactcacgtt aagggatttt ggtcatgaga ttatcaaaaa ggatcttcac
     6481 ctagatcctt ttaaattaaa aatgaagttt taaatcaatc taaagtatat atgagtaaac
     6541 ttggtctgac agttaccaat gcttaatcag tgaggcacct atctcagcga tctgtctatt
     6601 tcgttcatcc atagttgcct gactccccgt cgtgtagata actacgatac gggagggctt
     6661 accatctggc cccagtgctg caatgatacc gcgagaccca cgctcaccgg ctccagattt
     6721 atcagcaata aaccagccag ccggaagggc cgagcgcaga agtggtcctg caactttatc
     6781 cgcctccatc cagtctatta attgttgccg ggaagctaga gtaagtagtt cgccagttaa
     6841 tagtttgcgc aacgttgttg ccattgctac aggcatcgtg gtgtcacgct cgtcgtttgg
     6901 tatggcttca ttcagctccg gttcccaacg atcaaggcga gttacatgat cccccatgtt
     6961 gtgcaaaaaa gcggttagct ccttcggtcc tccgatcgtt gtcagaagta agttggccgc
     7021 agtgttatca ctcatggtta tggcagcact gcataattct cttactgtca tgccatccgt
     7081 aagatgcttt tctgtgactg gtgagtactc aaccaagtca ttctgagaat agtgtatgcg
     7141 gcgaccgagt tgctcttgcc cggcgtcaat acgggataat accgcgccac atagcagaac
     7201 tttaaaagtg ctcatcattg gaaaacgttc ttcggggcga aaactctcaa ggatcttacc
     7261 gctgttgaga tccagttcga tgtaacccac tcgtgcaccc aactgatctt cagcatcttt
     7321 tactttcacc agcgtttctg ggtgagcaaa aacaggaagg caaaatgccg caaaaaaggg
     7381 aataagggcg acacggaaat gttgaatact catactcttc ctttttcaat attattgaag
     7441 catttatcag ggttattgtc tcatgagcgg atacatattt gaatgtattt agaaaaataa
     7501 acaaataggg gttccgcgca catttccccg aaaagtgcca cctgacgtct aagaaaccat
     7561 tattatcatg acattaacct ataaaaatag gcgtatcacg aggccctttc gtctcgcgcg
     7621 tttcggtgat gacggtgaaa acctctgaca catgcagctc ccggagacgg tcacagcttg
     7681 tctgtaagcg gatgccggga gcagacaagc ccgtcagggc gcgtcagcgg gtgttggcgg
     7741 gtgtcggggc tggcttaact atgcggcatc agagcagatt gtactgagag tgcaccatat
     7801 gcggtgtgaa ataccgcaca gatgcgtaag gagaaaatac cgcatcaggc gccattcgcc
     7861 attcaggctg cgcaactgtt gggaagggcg atcggtgcgg gcctcttcgc tattacgcca
     7921 gctggcgaaa gggggatgtg ctgcaaggcg attaagttgg gtaacgccag ggttttccca
     7981 gtcacgacgt tgtaaaacga cggccagtgc cannnncgct ctcccttatg cgactcctgc
     8041 attaggaagc agcccagtag taggttgagg ccgttgagca ccgccgccgc aaggaatggt
     8101 gcatgcaagg agatggcgcc caacagtccc ccggccacgg ggcctgccac catacccacg
     8161 ccgaaacaag cgctcatgag cccgaagtgg cgagcccgat cttccccatc ggtgatgtcg
     8221 gcgatatagg cgccagcaac cgcacctgtg gcgccggtga tgccggccac gatgcgtccg
     8281 gcgtagaggc gattagtcca atttgttaaa gacaggatat cagtggtcca ggctctagtt
     8341 ttgactcaac aatatcacca gctgaagcct atagagtacg agccatagat aaaataaaag
     8401 attttattta gtctccagaa aaaaaaaaaa a
//
